>Addgene plasmid #191938 | pcDNA3.1-Bid-GFP | addgene full sequence | sequence record 379513 | Addgene NGS Result
ATGATTGAACAAGATGGATTGCACGCAGGTTCTCCGGCCGCTTGGGTGGAGAGGCTATTCGGCTATGACT
GGGCACAACAGACAATCGGCTGCTCTGATGCCGCCGTGTTCCGGCTGTCAGCGCAGGGGCGCCCGGTTCT
TTTTGTCAAGACCGACCTGTCCGGTGCCCTGAATGAACTGCAGGACGAGGCAGCGCGGCTATCGTGGCTG
GCCACGACGGGCGTTCCTTGCGCAGCTGTGCTCGACGTTGTCACTGAAGCGGGAAGGGACTGGCTGCTAT
TGGGCGAAGTGCCGGGGCAGGATCTCCTGTCATCTCACCTTGCTCCTGCCGAGAAAGTATCCATCATGGC
TGATGCAATGCGGCGGCTGCATACGCTTGATCCGGCTACCTGCCCATTCGACCACCAAGCGAAACATCGC
ATCGAGCGAGCACGTACTCGGATGGAAGCCGGTCTTGTCGATCAGGATGATCTGGACGAAGAGCATCAGG
GGCTCGCGCCAGCCGAACTGTTCGCCAGGCTCAAGGCGCGCATGCCCGACGGCGAGGATCTCGTCGTGAC
CCATGGCGATGCCTGCTTGCCGAATATCATGGTGGAAAATGGCCGCTTTTCTGGATTCATCGACTGTGGC
CGGCTGGGTGTGGCGGACCGCTATCAGGACATAGCGTTGGCTACCCGTGATATTGCTGAAGAGCTTGGCG
GCGAATGGGCTGACCGCTTCCTCGTGCTTTACGGTATCGCCGCTCCCGATTCGCAGCGCATCGCCTTCTA
TCGCCTTCTTGACGAGTTCTTCTGAGCGGGACTCTGGGGTTCGAAATGACCGACCAAGCGACGCCCAACC
TGCCATCACGAGATTTCGATTCCACCGCCGCCTTCTATGAAAGGTTGGGCTTCGGAATCGTTTTCCGGGA
CGCCGGCTGGATGATCCTCCAGCGCGGGGATCTCATGCTGGAGTTCTTCGCCCACCCCAACTTGTTTATT
GCAGCTTATAATGGTTACAAATAAAGCAATAGCATCACAAATTTCACAAATAAAGCATTTTTTTCACTGC
ATTCTAGTTGTGGTTTGTCCAAACTCATCAATGTATCTTATCATGTCTGTATACCGTCGACCTCTAGCTA
GAGCTTGGCGTAATCATGGTCATAGCTGTTTCCTGTGTGAAATTGTTATCCGCTCACAATTCCACACAAC
ATACGAGCCGGAAGCATAAAGTGTAAAGCCTGGGGTGCCTAATGAGTGAGCTAACTCACATTAATTGCGT
TGCGCTCACTGCCCGCTTTCCAGTCGGGAAACCTGTCGTGCCAGCTGCATTAATGAATCGGCCAACGCGC
GGGGAGAGGCGGTTTGCGTATTGGGCGCTCTTCCGCTTCCTCGCTCACTGACTCGCTGCGCTCGGTCGTT
CGGCTGCGGCGAGCGGTATCAGCTCACTCAAAGGCGGTAATACGGTTATCCACAGAATCAGGGGATAACG
CAGGAAAGAACATGTGAGCAAAAGGCCAGCAAAAGGCCAGGAACCGTAAAAAGGCCGCGTTGCTGGCGTT
TTTCCATAGGCTCCGCCCCCCTGACGAGCATCACAAAAATCGACGCTCAAGTCAGAGGTGGCGAAACCCG
ACAGGACTATAAAGATACCAGGCGTTTCCCCCTGGAAGCTCCCTCGTGCGCTCTCCTGTTCCGACCCTGC
CGCTTACCGGATACCTGTCCGCCTTTCTCCCTTCGGGAAGCGTGGCGCTTTCTCATAGCTCACGCTGTAG
GTATCTCAGTTCGGTGTAGGTCGTTCGCTCCAAGCTGGGCTGTGTGCACGAACCCCCCGTTCAGCCCGAC
CGCTGCGCCTTATCCGGTAACTATCGTCTTGAGTCCAACCCGGTAAGACACGACTTATCGCCACTGGCAG
CAGCCACTGGTAACAGGATTAGCAGAGCGAGGTATGTAGGCGGTGCTACAGAGTTCTTGAAGTGGTGGCC
TAACTACGGCTACACTAGAAGAACAGTATTTGGTATCTGCGCTCTGCTGAAGCCAGTTACCTTCGGAAAA
AGAGTTGGTAGCTCTTGATCCGGCAAACAAACCACCGCTGGTAGCGGTGGTTTTTTTGTTTGCAAGCAGC
AGATTACGCGCAGAAAAAAAGGATCTCAAGAAGATCCTTTGATCTTTTCTACGGGGTCTGACGCTCAGTG
GAACGAAAACTCACGTTAAGGGATTTTGGTCATGAGATTATCAAAAAGGATCTTCACCTAGATCCTTTTA
AATTAAAAATGAAGTTTTAAATCAATCTAAAGTATATATGAGTAAACTTGGTCTGACAGTTACCAATGCT
TAATCAGTGAGGCACCTATCTCAGCGATCTGTCTATTTCGTTCATCCATAGTTGCCTGACTCCCCGTCGT
GTAGATAACTACGATACGGGAGGGCTTACCATCTGGCCCCAGTGCTGCAATGATACCGCGAGACCCACGC
TCACCGGCTCCAGATTTATCAGCAATAAACCAGCCAGCCGGAAGGGCCGAGCGCAGAAGTGGTCCTGCAA
CTTTATCCGCCTCCATCCAGTCTATTAATTGTTGCCGGGAAGCTAGAGTAAGTAGTTCGCCAGTTAATAG
TTTGCGCAACGTTGTTGCCATTGCTACAGGCATCGTGGTGTCACGCTCGTCGTTTGGTATGGCTTCATTC
AGCTCCGGTTCCCAACGATCAAGGCGAGTTACATGATCCCCCATGTTGTGCAAAAAAGCGGTTAGCTCCT
TCGGTCCTCCGATCGTTGTCAGAAGTAAGTTGGCCGCAGTGTTATCACTCATGGTTATGGCAGCACTGCA
TAATTCTCTTACTGTCATGCCATCCGTAAGATGCTTTTCTGTGACTGGTGAGTACTCAACCAAGTCATTC
TGAGAATAGTGTATGCGGCGACCGAGTTGCTCTTGCCCGGCGTCAATACGGGATAATACCGCGCCACATA
GCAGAACTTTAAAAGTGCTCATCATTGGAAAACGTTCTTCGGGGCGAAAACTCTCAAGGATCTTACCGCT
GTTGAGATCCAGTTCGATGTAACCCACTCGTGCACCCAACTGATCTTCAGCATCTTTTACTTTCACCAGC
GTTTCTGGGTGAGCAAAAACAGGAAGGCAAAATGCCGCAAAAAAGGGAATAAGGGCGACACGGAAATGTT
GAATACTCATACTCTTCCTTTTTCAATATTATTGAAGCATTTATCAGGGTTATTGTCTCATGAGCGGATA
CATATTTGAATGTATTTAGAAAAATAAACAAATAGGGGTTCCGCGCACATTTCCCCGAAAAGTGCCACCT
GACGTCGACGGATCGGGAGATCTCCCGATCCCCTATGGTGCACTCTCAGTACAATCTGCTCTGATGCCGC
ATAGTTAAGCCAGTATCTGCTCCCTGCTTGTGTGTTGGAGGTCGCTGAGTAGTGCGCGAGCAAAATTTAA
GCTACAACAAGGCAAGGCTTGACCGACAATTGCATGAAGAATCTGCTTAGGGTTAGGCGTTTTGCGCTGC
TTCGCGATGTACGGGCCAGATATACGCGTTGACATTGATTATTGACTAGTTATTAATAGTAATCAATTAC
GGGGTCATTAGTTCATAGCCCATATATGGAGTTCCGCGTTACATAACTTACGGTAAATGGCCCGCCTGGC
TGACCGCCCAACGACCCCCGCCCATTGACGTCAATAATGACGTATGTTCCCATAGTAACGCCAATAGGGA
CTTTCCATTGACGTCAATGGGTGGAGTATTTACGGTAAACTGCCCACTTGGCAGTACATCAAGTGTATCA
TATGCCAAGTACGCCCCCTATTGACGTCAATGACGGTAAATGGCCCGCCTGGCATTATGCCCAGTACATG
ACCTTATGGGACTTTCCTACTTGGCAGTACATCTACGTATTAGTCATCGCTATTACCATGGTGATGCGGT
TTTGGCAGTACATCAATGGGCGTGGATAGCGGTTTGACTCACGGGGATTTCCAAGTCTCCACCCCATTGA
CGTCAATGGGAGTTTGTTTTGGCACCAAAATCAACGGGACTTTCCAAAATGTCGTAACAACTCCGCCCCA
TTGACGCAAATGGGCGGTAGGCGTGTACGGTGGGAGGTCTATATAAGCAGAGCTCTCTGGCTAACTAGAG
AACCCACTGCTTACTGGCTTATCGAAATTAATACGACTCACTATAGGGAGACCCAAGCTTGGTACCGAGC
TCGGATCCACTAGTAACGGCCGCCAGTGTGCTGGAATTCTGCAGATATCCATCACACTGGCGGCCGCCGC
CACCATGGGCAGCCAGGCCAGCCGCTCCTTCAACCAAGGAAGAATAGAGCCAGATTCTGAAAGTCAGGAA
GAAATCATCCACAACATTGCCAGACATCTCGCCCAAATAGGCGATGAGATGGACCACAACATCCAGCCCA
CACTGGTGAGACAGCTAGCCGCACAGTTCATGAATGGCAGCCTGTCGGAGGAAGACAAAAGGAACTGCCT
GGCCAAAGCCCTTGATGAGGTGAAGACAGCCTTCCCCAGAGACATGGAGAACGACAAGGCCATGCTGATA
ATGACAATGCTGTTGGCCAAAAAAGTGGCCAGTCACGCACCATCTTTGCTCCGTGATGTCTTCCACACGA
CTGTCAACTTTATTAACCAGAACCTATTCTCCTATGTGAGGAACTTGGTTAGAAACGAGATGGACCAAGG
GCAATTCTGCAGATCTAGAATGGCTAGCAAAGGAGAAGAACTTTTCACTGGAGTTGTCCCAATTCTTGTT
GAATTAGATGGTGATGTTAATGGGCACAAATTTTCTGTCAGTGGAGAGGGTGAAGGTGATGCTACATACG
GAAAGCTTACCCTTAAATTTATTTGCACTACTGGAAAACTACCTGTTCCATGGCCAACACTTGTCACTAC
TTTCTCTTATGGTGTTCAATGCTTTTCCCGTTATCCGGATCATATGAAACGGCATGACTTTTTCAAGAGT
GCCATGCCCGAAGGTTATGTACAGGAACGCACTATATCTTTCAAAGATGACGGGAACTACAAGACGCGTG
CTGAAGTCAAGTTTGAAGGTGATACCCTTGTTAATCGTATCGAGTTAAAAGGTATTGATTTTAAAGAAGA
TGGAAACATTCTCGGACACAAACTCGAGTACAACTATAACTCACACAATGTATACATCACGGCAGACAAA
CAAAAGAATGGAATCAAAGCTAACTTCAAAATTCGCCACAACATTGAAGATGGATCCGTTCAACTAGCAG
ACCATTATCAACAAAATACTCCAATTGGCGATGGCCCTGTCCTTTTACCAGACAACCATTACCTGTCGAC
ACAATCTGCCCTTTCGAAAGATCCCAACGAAAAGCGTGACCACATGGTCCTTCTTGAGTTTGTAACTGCT
GCTGGGATTACACATGGCATGGATGAGCTCTACAAATAATGAATTATCCAGCACAGTGGCGGCCGCTCGA
GCATGCATCTAGAGGGCCCTATTCTATAGTGTCACCTAAATGCTAGAGCTCGCTGATCAGCCTCGACTGT
GCCTTCTAGTTGCCAGCCATCTGTTGTTTGCCCCTCCCCCGTGCCTTCCTTGACCCTGGAAGGTGCCACT
CCCACTGTCCTTTCCTAATAAAATGAGGAAATTGCATCGCATTGTCTGAGTAGGTGTCATTCTATTCTGG
GGGGTGGGGTGGGGCAGGACAGCAAGGGGGAGGATTGGGAAGACAATAGCAGGCATGCTGGGGATGCGGT
GGGCTCTATGGCTTCTGAGGCGGAAAGAACCAGCTGGGGCTCTAGGGGGTATCCCC
[124 nt withheld, positions 5797-5920]
C
[91 nt withheld, positions 5922-6012]
A
[49 nt withheld, positions 6014-6062]
CCTTTGACGTTGGAGTCCACGTTCTTT
[37 nt withheld, positions 6090-6126]
ACCCTATCTCGGTCTATTCTTTTGATTTATAAGGGATTTTGCCGATTTCGGCCTATTGGTTAAAAAATGA
GCTGATTTAACAAAAATTTAACGCGAATTAATTCTGTGGAATGTGTGTCAGTTAGGGTGTGGAAAGTCCC
CAGGCTCCCCAGCAGGCAGAAGTATGCAAAGCATGCATCTCAATTAGTCAGCAACCAGGTGTGGAAAGTC
CCCAGGCTCCCCAGCAGGCAGAAGTATGCAAAGCATGCATCTCAATTAGTCAGCAACCATAGTCCCGCCC
CTAACTCCGCCCATCCCGCCCCTAACTCCGCCCAGTTCCGCCCATTCTCCGCCCCATGGCTGACTAATTT
TTTTTATTTATGCAGAGGCCGAGGCCGCCTCTGCCTCTGAGCTATTCCAGAAGTAGTGAGGAGGCTTTTT
TGGAGGCCTAGGCTTTTGCAAAAAGCTCCCGGGAGCTTGTATATCCATTTTCGGATCTGATCAAGAGACA
GGATGAGGATCGTTTCGC
Features (pLannotate 1.2.2; 22 found; start..end, strand, type, name):
      1..792     +  CDS            neo: KKA2_KLEPN - Also known as kan, nptII. Experimental evidence at protein level: Swiss-Prot protein existence level 1. Resistance to kanamycin, neomycin, paromomycin, ribostamycin, butirosin and gentamicin B. From Klebsiella pneumoniae.
    816..974     +  CDS            ble (fragment): BLE_KLEPN - Experimental evidence at protein level: Swiss-Prot protein existence level 1. Binding protein with a strong affinity to the bleomycin family of antibiotics. Binds to CL990; an antimitotic-antibiotic compound. From Klebsiella pneumoniae.
    969..1090    +  polyA_signal   SV40 poly(A) signal: SV40 polyadenylation signal
   1163..1179    -  protein_bind   lac operator: The lac repressor binds to the lac operator to inhibit transcription in E. coli. This inhibition can be relieved by adding lactose or isopropyl-β-D-thiogalactopyranoside (IPTG). lac repressor encoded by lacI
   1187..1217    -  promoter       lac promoter: promoter for the E. coli lac operon
   1232..1253    -  protein_bind   CAP binding site: CAP binding activates transcription in the presence of cAMP. E. coli catabolite activator protein
   1266..1358    -  CDS            lacI (fragment): lac repressor; lacI; The lac repressor binds to the lac operator to inhibit transcription in E. coli. This inhibition can be relieved by adding lactose or isopropyl-β-D-thiogalactopyranoside (IPTG).
   1541..2129    -  rep_origin     ori: high-copy-number ColE1/pMB1/pBR322/pUC origin of replication
   2300..3160    -  CDS            AmpR: β-lactamase; bla; confers resistance to ampicillin, carbenicillin, and related antibiotics
   3161..3265    -  promoter       AmpR promoter: bla
   3324..3376    -  misc_feature   bom (fragment): basis of mobility region from pBR322
   3531..3910    +  enhancer       CMV enhancer: human cytomegalovirus immediate early enhancer
   3911..4114    +  promoter       CMV promoter: human cytomegalovirus (CMV) immediate early promoter
   4110..4143    +  LTR            5' LTR (truncated) (fragment): truncated 5' long terminal repeat (LTR) from HIV-1
   4159..4177    +  promoter       T7 promoter: promoter for bacteriophage T7 RNA polymerase
   4272..4685    +  CDS            Bid (fragment): BID_MOUSE - Experimental evidence at protein level: Swiss-Prot protein existence level 1. Induces caspases and apoptosis. Counters the protective effect of Bcl-2. The major proteolytic product p15 BID allows the release of cytochrome c. From Mus musculus (Mouse).
   4710..5429    +  CDS            Cycle 3 GFP: Cycle 3 GFP (Crameri et al., 1996) mammalian codon-optimized
   5483..5501    -  promoter       SP6 promoter: promoter for bacteriophage SP6 RNA polymerase
   5527..5751    +  polyA_signal   bGH poly(A) signal: bovine growth hormone polyadenylation signal
   5755..5776    +  promoter       SV40 promoter (fragment): SV40 enhancer and early promoter
   5797..6225    +  rep_origin     f1 ori (sequence partly withheld): f1 bacteriophage origin of replication; arrow indicates direction of (+) strand synthesis
   6239..6568    +  promoter       SV40 promoter: SV40 enhancer and early promoter
