[The description below was written by a language model from this plasmid's Addgene catalogue record and pLannotate feature annotations shown in this document.]
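Description:
pcDNA3.1-Bid-GFP is a mammalian expression plasmid of about 6.6 kb, built on the pcDNA 3.1 backbone, that expresses a fusion of mouse BID with green fluorescent protein. It is propagated in E. coli through a high-copy ColE1/pUC-type origin and selected with ampicillin via the β-lactamase gene and its own promoter. An f1 origin is also present, which in principle allows single-stranded DNA production. For selection in mammalian cells, the backbone carries a neomycin/kanamycin phosphotransferase gene driven by the SV40 enhancer/early promoter and terminated by an SV40 polyadenylation signal, the usual arrangement for G418 selection of stable transfectants. The short ble, lacI, bom and HIV-1 LTR matches in the annotation are fragments and most likely backbone remnants or incidental similarities rather than functional elements.

The expression cassette uses the human cytomegalovirus immediate-early enhancer and promoter, followed by a T7 promoter that can serve for in vitro transcription or sequencing. Downstream lies the Bid coding sequence, annotated as a fragment of mouse BID. It is followed after a short gap by a mammalian codon-optimized Cycle 3 GFP, placing the fluorescent protein at the C-terminus of the chimera, and transcripts end at the bovine growth hormone polyadenylation signal. A reverse-oriented SP6 promoter sits between the GFP and the poly(A) signal. The annotated Bid match spans only part of the protein, and the record does not state whether the insert is full-length or truncated, nor how it was cloned. BID is a pro-apoptotic protein whose cleavage product promotes cytochrome c release, so a GFP fusion would suit following its expression and localisation in transfected cells, although the record gives the purpose only as expression of the chimera.
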