Addgene plasmid #191938: pcDNA3.1-Bid-GFP
Purpose: Expression of BID-GFP chimera
Depositing lab: Luca Scorrano.
Backbone
  Vector backbone: pcDNA 3.1
  Vector type: Mammalian Expression
Growth in bacteria
  Bacterial resistance: Ampicillin, 100 μg/mL
  Growth temperature: 37°C
  Growth strain: DH5alpha
  Copy number: High Copy
Gene/Insert
  Gene/Insert name: Bid-GFP
  Species: M. musculus (mouse)
  Entrez Gene: Bid (a.k.a. 2700049M22Rik)
  Cloning method: Unknown
Terms and licenses: Academic/Nonprofit Terms; Industry Terms: Not Available to Industry
How to cite: pcDNA3.1-Bid-GFP was a gift from Luca Scorrano (Addgene plasmid # 191938 ; http://n2t.net/addgene:191938 ; RRID:Addgene_191938)
